Addgene plasmid #218210: Tol2_+15.2prox1a:basEGFP_Acry:GFP
Purpose: Zebrafish +15.2prox1a enhancer reporter in the FCLV and facial lymphatics. Acry_GFP as a control in the lens
Depositing lab: Katarzyna Koltowska. Publication: Multiple cis-regulatory elements control prox1a expression in distinct lymphatic vascular beds. Panara V, Yu H, Peng D, Staxang K, Hodik M, Filipek-Gorniok B, Kazenwadel J, Skoczylas R, Mason E, Allalou A, Harvey NL, Haitina T, Hogan BM, Koltowska K. Development. 2024 May 1;151(9):dev202525. doi: 10.1242/dev.202525. Epub 2024 May 9. PubMed 38722096.
Backbone
  Vector backbone: Tol2_MCS:basEGFP_Acry:GFP
  Backbone manufacturer: GenScript
  Vector type: Zebrafish expression
Growth in bacteria
  Bacterial resistance: Ampicillin, 100 μg/mL
  Growth temperature: 37°C
  Growth strain: DH5alpha
  Copy number: Unknown
Gene/Insert
  Gene/Insert name: +15.2prox1a
  Species: D. rerio (zebrafish)
  Cloning method: Other
Terms and licenses: Academic/Nonprofit Terms; Industry Terms: Not Available to Industry
Depositor comments: Please visit https://doi.org/10.1101/2023.08.21.550483 for bioRxiv preprint.
How to cite: Tol2_+15.2prox1a:basEGFP_Acry:GFP was a gift from Katarzyna Koltowska (Addgene plasmid # 218210)
