[The description below was written by a language model from this plasmid's Addgene catalogue record and pLannotate feature annotations shown in this document.]
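Description:
Tol2_+15.2prox1a:basEGFP_Acry:GFP is a zebrafish transgenesis reporter plasmid built on the Tol2_MCS:basEGFP_Acry:GFP backbone, designed to read out the activity of a single cis-regulatory element of the prox1a locus. It is maintained in E. coli through a high-copy ColE1/pUC-type origin and selected with ampicillin via the bla gene; a partial M13/f1 origin and lac promoter/operator remnants reflect a pBluescript-derived ancestry. The annotated medaka tyrosinase fragment is typical of the flanking sequence carried with Tol2 transposon arms, although the Tol2 arms themselves are not annotated as such. Tol2 arms allow transposase-mediated integration of the cargo into the fish genome.

In the 8,075 nt depositor sequence, the main cassette sits in a Gateway-style framework (attB4, attB1, attB2, attB3). The region between attB4 and attB1, flanked by T7 and T3 promoters, is unannotated and presumably holds the zebrafish +15.2prox1a enhancer. It lies directly upstream of a minimal TATA-box basal promoter driving EGFP with an SV40 polyadenylation signal, so fluorescence depends on enhancer activity. A second EGFP cassette in the opposite orientation, also ending in an SV40 poly(A), corresponds to the Acry:GFP marker. Its promoter is not annotated, but by name it is an alpha-crystallin element giving lens expression as a transgenesis control. According to the record, the enhancer reports in the FCLV and the facial lymphatics.

The repository's own sequencing result is only 4,086 nt and annotates just backbone elements, a single SV40 poly(A) and the tyrosinase fragment, with no EGFP, att sites or minimal promoter. It therefore differs from, or only partly covers, the depositor sequence, and the record does not explain the discrepancy.
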