Features (pLannotate 1.2.2; 28 found; start..end, strand, type, name):
      7..228     -  rep_origin     M13 ori (fragment) (sequence partly withheld): M13 bacteriophage origin of replication; arrow indicates direction of (+) strand synthesis
    228..515     +  CDS            tyr (fragment) (sequence partly withheld): TYRO_ORYLA - Also known as tyro. Experimental evidence at transcript level: Swiss-Prot protein existence level 2. This is a copper-containing oxidase that functions in the formation of pigments such as melanins and other polyphenolic compounds. From Oryzias latipes (Japanese rice fish) (Japanese killifish).
   1056..1177    -  polyA_signal   SV40 poly(A) signal: SV40 polyadenylation signal
   1200..1283    -  CDS            large T antigen (fragment): large T antigen from SV40 (simian virus 40)
   1300..2019    -  CDS            EGFP: the original enhanced GFP (Yang et al., 1996) mammalian codon-optimized
   2703..2723    +  protein_bind   attB4: mutant version of attB; core recombination site for the Gateway® BP reaction BP Clonase™
   2725..2743    +  promoter       T7 promoter: promoter for bacteriophage T7 RNA polymerase
   3725..3743    -  promoter       T3 promoter: promoter for bacteriophage T3 RNA polymerase
   3744..3764    +  protein_bind   attB1: mutant version of attB; core recombination site for the Gateway® BP reaction BP Clonase™
   3774..3791    +  promoter       minP (fragment): minimal TATA-box promoter with low basal activity
   3850..4566    +  CDS            EGFP: EGFP is a basic (constitutively fluorescent) green fluorescent protein published in 1996, derived from Aequorea victoria. It is reported to be a rapidly-maturing weak dimer with moderate acid sensitivity.
   4567..4632    +  misc_feature   MCS: multiple cloning site
   4649..4733    +  CDS            large T antigen (fragment): large T antigen from SV40 (simian virus 40)
   4756..4877    +  polyA_signal   SV40 poly(A) signal: SV40 polyadenylation signal
   4887..4907    -  protein_bind   attB2: mutant version of attB; core recombination site for the Gateway® BP reaction BP Clonase™
   4972..4992    -  protein_bind   attB3: mutant version of attB; core recombination site for the Gateway® BP reaction BP Clonase™
   4996..5016    +  CDS            lacZα (fragment): LacZα fragment of β-galactosidase; lacZ fragment
   5032..5166    -  polyA_signal   SV40 poly(A) signal: SV40 polyadenylation signal
   5189..5272    -  CDS            large T antigen (fragment): large T antigen from SV40 (simian virus 40)
   5838..5878    -  misc_feature   MCS (fragment): pBluescript multiple cloning site
   5891..5909    -  promoter       T3 promoter: promoter for bacteriophage T3 RNA polymerase
   5954..5970    -  protein_bind   lac operator: The lac repressor binds to the lac operator to inhibit transcription in E. coli. This inhibition can be relieved by adding lactose or isopropyl-β-D-thiogalactopyranoside (IPTG). lac repressor encoded by lacI
   5978..6008    -  promoter       lac promoter: promoter for the E. coli lac operon
   6023..6044    -  protein_bind   CAP binding site: CAP binding activates transcription in the presence of cAMP. E. coli catabolite activator protein
   6057..6149    -  CDS            lacI (fragment): lac repressor; lacI; The lac repressor binds to the lac operator to inhibit transcription in E. coli. This inhibition can be relieved by adding lactose or isopropyl-β-D-thiogalactopyranoside (IPTG).
   6332..6920    -  rep_origin     ori: high-copy-number ColE1/pMB1/pBR322/pUC origin of replication
   7091..7951    -  CDS            AmpR: β-lactamase; bla; confers resistance to ampicillin, carbenicillin, and related antibiotics
   7952..8056    -  promoter       AmpR promoter: bla
>Addgene plasmid #218210 | Tol2_+15.2prox1a:basEGFP_Acry:GFP | depositor full sequence | sequence record 425156 | Full Sequence
CCACCTAAATTGTAAGCGTTAATATTTTGTTAAAATTCGCGTTAAATTTTTGTTAAATCAGCTCATTTTT
TAACCAATAGGCCGAAATCGGCAAAATCCCTTATAAATCAAAAGAATAGACCGAGATAGGGT
[37 nt withheld, positions 133-169]
AAAGAACGTGGACTCCAACGTCAAAGG
[32 nt withheld, positions 197-228]
GCTGGCTAAGAACTCATCAGCCTCCCCGGTCCATCTACCCACGTACCAATGCACCAATTGGCCACAATGA
CGGCTACTACATGGTGCCATTCCTTCCTCTTTATAGGAATGGAGACTACCTCCTGTCCAACAAGGCTCTT
GGATACGAGTACGCCTACCTGTTGGACCCAGGTCATTGCACAACACCAGAAATGCCCTCTGATCTGCAAA
AGACGTGAATATCTGTTCAGACACCCATATCCACTCTGTTCCACACAGGTCAGAGGTTTGTCCAGGAGTT
CTTGACAGAGGTGTAAAAAGTACTCAAAAATTTTACTCAAGTGAAAGTACAAGTACTTAGGGAAAATTTT
ACTCAATTAAAAGTAAAAGTATCTGGCTAGAATCTTACTTGAGTAAAAGTAAAAAAGTACTCCATTAAAA
TTGTACTTGAGTATTAAGGAAGTAAAAGTAAAAGCAAGAAAGAAAACTAGAGATTCTTGTTTAAGCTTTT
AATCTCAAAAAACATTAAATGAAATGCATACAAGGTTTTATCCTGCTTTAGAACTGTTTGTATTTAATTA
TCAAACTATAAGACAGACAATCTAATGCCAGTACACGCTACTCAAAGTTGTAAAACCTCAGATTTAACTT
CAGTAGAAGCTGATTCTCAAAATTGTTAGTGTCAAGCCTAGCTCTTTTGGGGCTGAAAAGCAATCCTGCA
GTGCTGAAAAGCCTCTCACAGGCAGCCGATGCGGGAAGAGGTGTATTAGTCTTGATAGAGAGGCTGCAAA
TAGCAGGAAACGTGAGCAGAGACTCCCTGGTGTCTGAAACACAGGCCCGATTGGCCTTAAGATACATTGA
TGAGTTTGGACAAACCACAACTAGAATGCAGTGAAAAAAATGCTTTATTTGTGAAATTTGTGATGCTATT
GCTTTATTTGTAACCATTATAAGCTGCAATAAACAAGTTAACAACAACAATTGCATTCATTTTATGTTTC
AGGTTCAGGGGGAGGTGTGGGAGGTTTTTTAAAGCAAGTAAAACCTCTACAAATGTGGTATGGCTGATTA
TGATCTAGAGTCGCGGCCGCTTTACTTGTACAGCTCGTCCATGCCGAGAGTGATCCCGGCGGCGGTCACG
AACTCCAGCAGGACCATGTGATCGCGCTTCTCGTTGGGGTCTTTGCTCAGGGCGGACTGGGTGCTCAGGT
AGTGGTTGTCGGGCAGCAGCACGGGGCCGTCGCCGATGGGGGTGTTCTGCTGGTAGTGGTCGGCGAGCTG
CACGCTGCCGTCCTCGATGTTGTGGCGGATCTTGAAGTTCACCTTGATGCCGTTCTTCTGCTTGTCGGCC
ATGATATAGACGTTGTGGCTGTTGTAGTTGTACTCCAGCTTGTGCCCCAGGATGTTGCCGTCCTCCTTGA
AGTCGATGCCCTTCAGCTCGATGCGGTTCACCAGGGTGTCGCCCTCGAACTTCACCTCGGCGCGGGTCTT
GTAGTTGCCGTCGTCCTTGAAGAAGATGGTGCGCTCCTGGACGTAGCCTTCGGGCATGGCGGACTTGAAG
AAGTCGTGCTGCTTCATGTGGTCGGGGTAGCGGCTGAAGCACTGCACGCCGTAGGTCAGGGTGGTCACGA
GGGTGGGCCAGGGCACGGGCAGCTTGCCGGTGGTGCAGATGAACTTCAGGGTCAGCTTGCCGTAGGTGGC
ATCGCCCTCGCCCTCGCCGGACACGCTGAACTTGTGGCCGTTTACGTCGCCGTCCAGCTCGACCAGGATG
GGCACCACCCCGGTGAACAGCTCCTCGCCCTTGCTCACCATGGTGGCGACCGGTAATGTCAGACCTGGTA
ACTCCTTACTGTAACTTATTGCACCTGATGAACAAAAGATGTGAACTGAACGCAAGTAGGAGGCTAATAG
AGGCTAGTACAGTACAAAGATCCCCAAATGATGTGTGCCGGCCTTAGTGGAGGCAGACCCCTGGTTATAT
ACCTGTGCTGCAGAAAGAGGGGCTTACAAATGGATCTCTCTGGAATGGCATTATCTCATGGTGGGAACAG
TGTTGTCAGCAGAATCAGCGGGGTGGACTCTGACCTGAGAATGACAGTCTAGCACTGAATGGCTCAGACA
ATACTCTTGTGGCCAACTATCACCGGAAAATAAGTGCCTGCCAAAACAAACCAGACCAGATGAAGCTACA
TGGCTGTAGAACGTCAGTATTTAATGTGTTGTGGCCACTTGGTTCACCAGATTTAAGAGCTAATTTTTTT
AAATATCACAGATAATCAATCGCTTTTTTTTTTCTTGACTGAAAAGCTTAGACTGGAAAATTCTTTGAAA
AAGTTTGCACTACAGAAAATAAATACATAACATCCTGCACTGAATGCACACTATTAATAGAAAAGAGAGC
ATTATTGTAGGAAATGTATTGTATATGTACATTCTGTGCATTTCACAATTTTCTCGAGCAGGAAACAGCT
ATGACCATGATTACGCCAAGCTATCAACTTTGTATAGAAAAGTTGGTAATACGACTCACTATAGGGCGAA
TTGGGTACCGGGCCGCTAGGCTGGTTATTTTTGTTTGACAAGCAGATGACATGATCCTTAATTGCTGAGT
TGTCACGTTCCAGCAACGCGGCTCCATTGTCCCCCGAATCTCTGGTATTTCTATTCGGCAACAATGCTTT
TTAAATCTCCCTTTATACAGCGCTGCCAAACGATGTCATGCGGACTTACTTTTCTGCGCTCTCCATTATG
TCATCCACTAGCCATTCTAGAAAAAAAATTCCCCCCTTTCTCGCCTTTTATCCGTCTCTTCTGCAAGCCC
CACTCATATGAGACAATGTCTTATGACAATAGAAGAGCCTAATCTCCATGTCAAAGCAATTTTCATTCCC
CAGTGAGCAGTCTGCTATCATTTTGTAATGTTTTGTTTCTTATTCTAAAAGAATTAAGGGGGTGGCGAGG
GGGCGCTGGAGTAAGTCGTCACGGGGGCCGGGGGTCCTTATCTCAGTGTCTGGAAATTTGGACAGTGCAT
TTCGCTCCGCAGATAAAGCTGAAAAAAAGGAGAAGCCCCTCGAGTTCAGTAGATCCTAATAGGTTTAACG
TCTATTGAAACGGGGGCAGGCGAGAGATCAGATAGCCTTGCTTCTTTGGTTGTTCTTTTTTTTCCGTCTT
CTTTTCAAACCCCCTGTTTCTCGCTGAAAGAAGGCAGAGGCGACACACAGGCCAAATGTATAATTCCTGG
ATAGGTTAAGTACATGTTTGAACTTCTGCAGACTGATGCCTCGGGATGACGACTTAATCATTTTCTGCTG
AATTATGGGAGAAGAACCCTGGCGGTAATTATGCTCTCGGCTGGCCTTTTGGGGGAAACCTATCAGCCCG
TCGTGGCTTCTGACTCTTTCTAACGACTCGGATTCCCCGCTATGAATTCTCATTCACGTCATTATCTTAA
ATTTGCAAGCATGGGGACAAGTTTCTACACGGTAATTACATCTACCCTCTCGAGGAGCTTTTGTTCCCTT
TAGTGAGGGTTAATTCAAGTTTGTACAAAAAAGCAGGCTAGACTCTAGAGGGTATATAATGGATCTCGCG
TCTCAGCCTCACTTTGAGCTCCTCCACACGCTAGCGCTACCGGTCGCCACCATGGTGAGCAAGGGCGAGG
AGCTGTTCACCGGGGTGGTGCCCATCCTGGTCGAGCTGGACGGCGACGTAAACGGCCACAAGTTCAGCGT
GTCCGGCGAGGGCGAGGGCGATGCCACCTACGGCAAGCTGACCCTGAAGTTCATCTGCACCACCGGCAAG
CTGCCCGTGCCCTGGCCCACCCTCGTGACCACCCTGACCTACGGCGTGCAGTGCTTCAGCCGCTACCCCG
ACCACATGAAGCAGCACGACTTCTTCAAGTCCGCCATGCCCGAAGGCTACGTCCAGGAGCGCACCATCTT
CTTCAAGGACGACGGCAACTACAAGACCCGCGCCGAGGTGAAGTTCGAGGGCGACACCCTGGTGAACCGC
ATCGAGCTGAAGGGCATCGACTTCAAGGAGGACGGCAACATCCTGGGGCACAAGCTGGAGTACAACTACA
ACAGCCACAACGTCTATATCATGGCCGACAAGCAGAAGAACGGCATCAAGGTGAACTTCAAGATCCGCCA
CAACATCGAGGACGGCAGCGTGCAGCTCGCCGACCACTACCAGCAGAACACCCCCATCGGCGACGGCCCC
GTGCTGCTGCCCGACAACCACTACCTGAGCACCCAGTCCGCCCTGAGCAAAGACCCCAACGAGAAGCGCG
ATCACATGGTCCTGCTGGAGTTCGTGACCGCCGCCGGGATCACTCTCGGCATGGACGAGCTGTACAAGTC
CGGACTCAGATCTCGAGCTCAAGCTTCGAATTCTGCAGTCGACGGTACCGCGGGCCCGGGATCCACCGGA
TCTAGATAACTGATCATAATCAGCCATACCACATTTGTAGAGGTTTTACTTGCTTTAAAAAACCTCCCAC
ACCTCCCCCTGAACCTGAAACATAAAATGAATGCAATTGTTGTTGTTAACTTGTTTATTGCAGCTTATAA
TGGTTACAAATAAAGCAATAGCATCACAAATTTCACAAATAAAGCATTTTTTTCACTGCATTCTAGTTGT
GGTTTGTCCAAACTCATCAATGTATCTTAACGCGTACCCAGCTTTCTTGTACAAAGTGGGGAACAACAAC
AATTGCATTCATTTTATGTTTCAGGTTCAGGGGGAGGTGTGGGAGGTTTTTTCCAACTTTATTATACATA
GTTGATAATTCACTGGCCGTCGTTTTACGGTACCATCGATGATGATCCAGACATGATAAGATACATTGAT
GAGTTTGGACAAACCACAACTAGAATGCAGTGAAAAAAATGCTTTATTTGTGAAATTTGTGATGCTATTG
CTTTATTTGTAACCATTATAAGCTGCAATAAACAAGTTAACAACAACAATTGCATTCATTTTATGTTTCA
GGTTCAGGGGGAGGTGTGGGAGGTTTTTTAAAGCAAGTAAAACCTCTACAAATGTGGTATGGCTGATTAT
GATCCTCTAGATCAGATCTGCGAAGATACGGCCACGGGTGCTCTTGATCCTGTGGCTGATTTTGGACTGT
GCTGCTCGCAGCTGCTGATGAATCACATACTTCCTCCATTTTCTTCCACTGATTGACTGTTATAATTTCC
CTAATTTCCAGGTCAAGGTGCTGTGCATTGTGGTAATAGATGTGACATGACGTCACTTCCAAAGGACCAA
TGAACATGTCTGACCAATTTCATATAATGTGAAAACGATTTTCATAGGCAGAATAAATAACATTTAAATT
AAACTGGGCATCAGCGCAATTCAATTGGTTTGGTAATAGCAAGGGAAAATAGAATGAAGTGATCTCCAAA
AAATAAGTACTTTTTGACTGTAAATAAAATTGTAAGGAGTAAAAAGTACTTTTTTTTCTAAAAAAATGTA
ATTAAGTAAAAGTAAAAGTATTGATTTTTAATTGTACTCAAGTAAAGTAAAAATCCCCAAAAATAATACT
TAAGTACAGTAATCAAGTAAAATTACTCAAGTACTTTACACCTCTGGTTCTTGACCCCCTACCTTCAGCA
AGCCCAGCAGATCCACTAGTTCTAGAGCGGCCGCCACCGCGGTGGAGCTCCAGCTTTTGTTCCCTTTAGT
GAGGGTTAATTGCGCGCTTGGCGTAATCATGGTCATAGCTGTTTCCTGTGTGAAATTGTTATCCGCTCAC
AATTCCACACAACATACGAGCCGGAAGCATAAAGTGTAAAGCCTGGGGTGCCTAATGAGTGAGCTAACTC
ACATTAATTGCGTTGCGCTCACTGCCCGCTTTCCAGTCGGGAAACCTGTCGTGCCAGCTGCATTAATGAA
TCGGCCAACGCGCGGGGAGAGGCGGTTTGCGTATTGGGCGCTCTTCCGCTTCCTCGCTCACTGACTCGCT
GCGCTCGGTCGTTCGGCTGCGGCGAGCGGTATCAGCTCACTCAAAGGCGGTAATACGGTTATCCACAGAA
TCAGGGGATAACGCAGGAAAGAACATGTGAGCAAAAGGCCAGCAAAAGGCCAGGAACCGTAAAAAGGCCG
CGTTGCTGGCGTTTTTCCATAGGCTCCGCCCCCCTGACGAGCATCACAAAAATCGACGCTCAAGTCAGAG
GTGGCGAAACCCGACAGGACTATAAAGATACCAGGCGTTTCCCCCTGGAAGCTCCCTCGTGCGCTCTCCT
GTTCCGACCCTGCCGCTTACCGGATACCTGTCCGCCTTTCTCCCTTCGGGAAGCGTGGCGCTTTCTCATA
GCTCACGCTGTAGGTATCTCAGTTCGGTGTAGGTCGTTCGCTCCAAGCTGGGCTGTGTGCACGAACCCCC
CGTTCAGCCCGACCGCTGCGCCTTATCCGGTAACTATCGTCTTGAGTCCAACCCGGTAAGACACGACTTA
TCGCCACTGGCAGCAGCCACTGGTAACAGGATTAGCAGAGCGAGGTATGTAGGCGGTGCTACAGAGTTCT
TGAAGTGGTGGCCTAACTACGGCTACACTAGAAGGACAGTATTTGGTATCTGCGCTCTGCTGAAGCCAGT
TACCTTCGGAAAAAGAGTTGGTAGCTCTTGATCCGGCAAACAAACCACCGCTGGTAGCGGTGGTTTTTTT
GTTTGCAAGCAGCAGATTACGCGCAGAAAAAAAGGATCTCAAGAAGATCCTTTGATCTTTTCTACGGGGT
CTGACGCTCAGTGGAACGAAAACTCACGTTAAGGGATTTTGGTCATGAGATTATCAAAAAGGATCTTCAC
CTAGATCCTTTTAAATTAAAAATGAAGTTTTAAATCAATCTAAAGTATATATGAGTAAACTTGGTCTGAC
AGTTACCAATGCTTAATCAGTGAGGCACCTATCTCAGCGATCTGTCTATTTCGTTCATCCATAGTTGCCT
GACTCCCCGTCGTGTAGATAACTACGATACGGGAGGGCTTACCATCTGGCCCCAGTGCTGCAATGATACC
GCGAGACCCACGCTCACCGGCTCCAGATTTATCAGCAATAAACCAGCCAGCCGGAAGGGCCGAGCGCAGA
AGTGGTCCTGCAACTTTATCCGCCTCCATCCAGTCTATTAATTGTTGCCGGGAAGCTAGAGTAAGTAGTT
CGCCAGTTAATAGTTTGCGCAACGTTGTTGCCATTGCTACAGGCATCGTGGTGTCACGCTCGTCGTTTGG
TATGGCTTCATTCAGCTCCGGTTCCCAACGATCAAGGCGAGTTACATGATCCCCCATGTTGTGCAAAAAA
GCGGTTAGCTCCTTCGGTCCTCCGATCGTTGTCAGAAGTAAGTTGGCCGCAGTGTTATCACTCATGGTTA
TGGCAGCACTGCATAATTCTCTTACTGTCATGCCATCCGTAAGATGCTTTTCTGTGACTGGTGAGTACTC
AACCAAGTCATTCTGAGAATAGTGTATGCGGCGACCGAGTTGCTCTTGCCCGGCGTCAATACGGGATAAT
ACCGCGCCACATAGCAGAACTTTAAAAGTGCTCATCATTGGAAAACGTTCTTCGGGGCGAAAACTCTCAA
GGATCTTACCGCTGTTGAGATCCAGTTCGATGTAACCCACTCGTGCACCCAACTGATCTTCAGCATCTTT
TACTTTCACCAGCGTTTCTGGGTGAGCAAAAACAGGAAGGCAAAATGCCGCAAAAAAGGGAATAAGGGCG
ACACGGAAATGTTGAATACTCATACTCTTCCTTTTTCAATATTATTGAAGCATTTATCAGGGTTATTGTC
TCATGAGCGGATACATATTTGAATGTATTTAGAAAAATAAACAAATAGGGGTTCCGCGCACATTTCCCCG
AAAAGTG
