Features (pLannotate 1.2.2; 13 found; start..end, strand, type, name):
     31..61      +  promoter       lac promoter: promoter for the E. coli lac operon
     69..85      +  protein_bind   lac operator: The lac repressor binds to the lac operator to inhibit transcription in E. coli. This inhibition can be relieved by adding lactose or isopropyl-β-D-thiogalactopyranoside (IPTG). lac repressor encoded by lacI
    130..148     +  promoter       T3 promoter: promoter for bacteriophage T3 RNA polymerase
    161..201     +  misc_feature   MCS (fragment): pBluescript multiple cloning site
    767..850     +  CDS            large T antigen (fragment): large T antigen from SV40 (simian virus 40)
    873..994     +  polyA_signal   SV40 poly(A) signal: SV40 polyadenylation signal
   1535..1822    -  CDS            tyr (fragment) (sequence partly withheld): TYRO_ORYLA - Also known as tyro. Experimental evidence at transcript level: Swiss-Prot protein existence level 2. This is a copper-containing oxidase that functions in the formation of pigments such as melanins and other polyphenolic compounds. From Oryzias latipes (Japanese rice fish) (Japanese killifish).
   1822..2043    +  rep_origin     M13 ori (fragment) (sequence partly withheld): M13 bacteriophage origin of replication; arrow indicates direction of (+) strand synthesis
   2069..2173    +  promoter       AmpR promoter: bla
   2174..3034    +  CDS            AmpR: β-lactamase; bla; confers resistance to ampicillin, carbenicillin, and related antibiotics
   3205..3793    +  rep_origin     ori: high-copy-number ColE1/pMB1/pBR322/pUC origin of replication
   3976..4068    +  CDS            lacI (fragment): lac repressor; lacI; The lac repressor binds to the lac operator to inhibit transcription in E. coli. This inhibition can be relieved by adding lactose or isopropyl-β-D-thiogalactopyranoside (IPTG).
   4081..16      +  protein_bind   CAP binding site (across the origin): CAP binding activates transcription in the presence of cAMP. E. coli catabolite activator protein
>Addgene plasmid #218210 | Tol2_+15.2prox1a:basEGFP_Acry:GFP | addgene full sequence | sequence record 442465 | Addgene NGS Result
GAGTTAGCTCACTCATTAGGCACCCCAGGCTTTACACTTTATGCTTCCGGCTCGTATGTTGTGTGGAATT
GTGAGCGGATAACAATTTCACACAGGAAACAGCTATGACCATGATTACGCCAAGCGCGCAATTAACCCTC
ACTAAAGGGAACAAAAGCTGGAGCTCCACCGCGGTGGCGGCCGCTCTAGAACTAGTGGATCTGCTGGGCT
TGCTGAAGGTAGGGGGTCAAGAACCAGAGGTGTAAAGTACTTGAGTAATTTTACTTGATTACTGTACTTA
AGTATTATTTTTGGGGATTTTTACTTTACTTGAGTACAATTAAAAATCAATACTTTTACTTTTACTTAAT
TACATTTTTTTAGAAAAAAAAGTACTTTTTACTCCTTACAATTTTATTTACAGTCAAAAAGTACTTATTT
TTTGGAGATCACTTCATTCTATTTTCCCTTGCTATTACCAAACCAATTGAATTGCGCTGATGCCCAGTTT
AATTTAAATGTTATTTATTCTGCCTATGAAAATCGTTTTCACATTATATGAAATTGGTCAGACATGTTCA
TTGGTCCTTTGGAAGTGACGTCATGTCACATCTATTACCACAATGCACAGCACCTTGACCTGGAAATTAG
GGAAATTATAACAGTCAATCAGTGGAAGAAAATGGAGGAAGTATGTGATTCATCAGCAGCTGCGAGCAGC
ACAGTCCAAAATCAGCCACAGGATCAAGAGCACCCGTGGCCGTATCTTCGCAGATCTGATCTAGAGGATC
ATAATCAGCCATACCACATTTGTAGAGGTTTTACTTGCTTTAAAAAACCTCCCACACCTCCCCCTGAACC
TGAAACATAAAATGAATGCAATTGTTGTTGTTAACTTGTTTATTGCAGCTTATAATGGTTACAAATAAAG
CAATAGCATCACAAATTTCACAAATAAAGCATTTTTTTCACTGCATTCTAGTTGTGGTTTGTCCAAACTC
ATCAATGTATCTTAAGGCCAATCTGGCCTGTGTTTCAGACACCAGGGAGTCTCTGCTCACGTTTCCTGCT
ATTTGCAGCCTCTCTATCAAGACTAATACACCTCTTCCCGCATCGGCTGCCTGTGAGAGGCTTTTCAGCA
CTGCAGGATTGCTTTTCAGCCCCAAAAGAGCTAGGCTTGACACTAACAATTTTGAGAATCAGCTTCTACT
GAAGTTAAATCTGAGGTTTTACAACTTTGAGTAGCGTGTACTGGCATTAGATTGTCTGTCTTATAGTTTG
ATAATTAAATACAAACAGTTCTAAAGCAGGATAAAACCTTGTATGCATTTCATTTAATGTTTTTTGAGAT
TAAAAGCTTAAACAAGAATCTCTAGTTTTCTTTCTTGCTTTTACTTTTACTTCCTTAATACTCAAGTACA
ATTTTAATGGAGTACTTTTTTACTTTTACTCAAGTAAGATTCTAGCCAGATACTTTTACTTTTAATTGAG
TAAAATTTTCCCTAAGTACTTGTACTTTCACTTGAGTAAAATTTTTGAGTACTTTTTACACCTCTGTCAA
GAACTCCTGGACAAACCTCTGACCTGTGTGGAACAGAGTGGATATGGGTGTCTGAACAGATATTCACGTC
TTTTGCAGATCAGAGGGCATTTCTGGTGTTGTGCAATGACCTGGGTCCAACAGGTAGGCGTACTCGTATC
CAAGAGCATTGTTGGACAGGAGGTAGTCTCCATTCCTATAAAGAGGAAGGAATGGCACCATGTAGTAGCC
GTCATTGTGGCCAATTGGTGCATTGGTACGTGGGTAGATGGACCGGGGAGGCTGATGAGTTCTTAGCCAG
C
[32 nt withheld, positions 1822-1853]
CCTTTGACGTTGGAGTCCACGTTCTTT
[37 nt withheld, positions 1881-1917]
ACCCTATCTCGGTCTATTCTTTTGATTTATAAGGGATTTTGCCGATTTCGGCCTATTGGTTAAAAAATGA
GCTGATTTAACAAAAATTTAACGCGAATTTTAACAAAATATTAACGCTTACAATTTAGGTGGCACTTTTC
GGGGAAATGTGCGCGGAACCCCTATTTGTTTATTTTTCTAAATACATTCAAATATGTATCCGCTCATGAG
ACAATAACCCTGATAAATGCTTCAATAATATTGAAAAAGGAAGAGTATGAGTATTCAACATTTCCGTGTC
GCCCTTATTCCCTTTTTTGCGGCATTTTGCCTTCCTGTTTTTGCTCACCCAGAAACGCTGGTGAAAGTAA
AAGATGCTGAAGATCAGTTGGGTGCACGAGTGGGTTACATCGAACTGGATCTCAACAGCGGTAAGATCCT
TGAGAGTTTTCGCCCCGAAGAACGTTTTCCAATGATGAGCACTTTTAAAGTTCTGCTATGTGGCGCGGTA
TTATCCCGTATTGACGCCGGGCAAGAGCAACTCGGTCGCCGCATACACTATTCTCAGAATGACTTGGTTG
AGTACTCACCAGTCACAGAAAAGCATCTTACGGATGGCATGACAGTAAGAGAATTATGCAGTGCTGCCAT
AACCATGAGTGATAACACTGCGGCCAACTTACTTCTGACAACGATCGGAGGACCGAAGGAGCTAACCGCT
TTTTTGCACAACATGGGGGATCATGTAACTCGCCTTGATCGTTGGGAACCGGAGCTGAATGAAGCCATAC
CAAACGACGAGCGTGACACCACGATGCCTGTAGCAATGGCAACAACGTTGCGCAAACTATTAACTGGCGA
ACTACTTACTCTAGCTTCCCGGCAACAATTAATAGACTGGATGGAGGCGGATAAAGTTGCAGGACCACTT
CTGCGCTCGGCCCTTCCGGCTGGCTGGTTTATTGCTGATAAATCTGGAGCCGGTGAGCGTGGGTCTCGCG
GTATCATTGCAGCACTGGGGCCAGATGGTAAGCCCTCCCGTATCGTAGTTATCTACACGACGGGGAGTCA
GGCAACTATGGATGAACGAAATAGACAGATCGCTGAGATAGGTGCCTCACTGATTAAGCATTGGTAACTG
TCAGACCAAGTTTACTCATATATACTTTAGATTGATTTAAAACTTCATTTTTAATTTAAAAGGATCTAGG
TGAAGATCCTTTTTGATAATCTCATGACCAAAATGCCTTAACGTGAGTTTTCGTTCCACTGAGCGTCAGA
CCCCGTAGAAAAGATCAAAGGATCTTCTTGAGATCCTTTTTTTCTGCGCGTAATCTGCTGCTTGCAAACA
AAAAAACCACCGCTACCAGCGGTGGTTTGTTTGCCGGATCAAGAGCTACCAACTCTTTTTCCGAAGGTAA
CTGGCTTCAGCAGAGCGCAGATACCAAATACTGTTCTTCTAGTGTAGCCGTAGTTAGGCCACCACTTCAA
GAACTCTGTAGCACCGCCTACATACCTCGCTCTGCTAATCCTGTTACCAGTGGCTGCTGCCAGTGGCGAT
AAGTCGTGTCTTACCGGGTTGGACTCAAGACGATAGTTACCGGATAAGGCGCAGCGGTCGGGCTGAACGG
GGGGTTCGTGCACACAGCCCAGCTTGGAGCGAACGACCTACACCGAACTGAGATACCTACAGCGTGAGCT
ATGAGAAAGCGCCACGCTTCCCGAAGGGAGAAAGGCGGACAGGTATCCGGTAAGCGGCAGGGTCGGAACA
GGAGAGCGCACGAGGGAGCTTCCAGGGGGAAACGCCTGGTATCTTTATAGTCCTGTCGGGTTTCGCCACC
TCTGACTTGAGCGTCGATTTTTGTGATGCTCGTCAGGGGGGCGGAGCCTATGGAAAAACGCCAGCAACGC
GGCCTTTTTACGGTTCCTGGCCTTTTGCTGGCCTTTTGCTCACATGTTCTTTCCTGCGTTATCCCCTGAT
TCTGTGGATAACCGTATTACCGCCTTTGAGTGAGCTGATACCGCTCGCCGCAGCCGAACGACCGAGCGCA
GCGAGTCAGTGAGCGAGGAAGCGGAAGAGCGCCCAATACGCAAACCGCCTCTCCCCGCGCGTTGGCCGAT
TCATTAATGCAGCTGGCACGACAGGTTTCCCGACTGGAAAGCGGGCAGTGAGCGCAACGCAATTAATGT
